>Addgene plasmid #124911 | sgMAPKAP1_2 | depositor full sequence | sequence record 238742 | Full Sequence
TGATGCGGTTTTGGCAGTACATCAATGGGCGTGGATAGCGGTTTGACTCACGGGGATTTCCAAGTCTCCA
CCCCATTGACGTCAATGGGAGTTTGTTTTGGCACCAAAATCAACGGGACTTTCCAAAATGTCGTAACAAC
TCCGCCCCATTGACGCAAATGGGCGGTAGGCGTGTACGGTGGGAGGTCTATATAAGCAGCGCGTTTTGCC
TGTACTGGGTCTCTCTGGTTAGACCAGATCTGAGCCTGGGAGCTCTCTGGCTAACTAGGGAACCCACTGC
TTAAGCCTCAATAAAGCTTGCCTTGAGTGCTTCAAGTAGTGTGTGCCCGTCTGTTGTGTGACTCTGGTAA
CTAGAGATCCCTCAGACCCTTTTAGTCAGTGTGGAAAATCTCTAGCAGTGGCGCCCGAACAGGGACTTGA
AAGCGAAAGGGAAACCAGAGGAGCTCTCTCGACGCAGGACTCGGCTTGCTGAAGCGCGCACGGCAAGAGG
CGAGGGGCGGCGACTGGTGAGTACGCCAAAAATTTTGACTAGCGGAGGCTAGAAGGAGAGAGATGGGTGC
GAGAGCGTCAGTATTAAGCGGGGGAGAATTAGATCGCGATGGGAAAAAATTCGGTTAAGGCCAGGGGGAA
AGAAAAAATATAAATTAAAACATATAGTATGGGCAAGCAGGGAGCTAGAACGATTCGCAGTTAATCCTGG
CCTGTTAGAAACATCAGAAGGCTGTAGACAAATACTGGGACAGCTACAACCATCCCTTCAGACAGGATCA
GAAGAACTTAGATCATTATATAATACAGTAGCAACCCTCTATTGTGTGCATCAAAGGATAGAGATAAAAG
ACACCAAGGAAGCTTTAGACAAGATAGAGGAAGAGCAAAACAAAAGTAAGACCACCGCACAGCAAGCGGC
CGCTGATCTTCAGACCTGGAGGAGGAGATATGAGGGACAATTGGAGAAGTGAATTATATAAATATAAAGT
AGTAAAAATTGAACCATTAGGAGTAGCACCCACCAAGGCAAAGAGAAGAGTGGTGCAGAGAGAAAAAAGA
GCAGTGGGAATAGGAGCTTTGTTCCTTGGGTTCTTGGGAGCAGCAGGAAGCACTATGGGCGCAGCGTCAA
TGACGCTGACGGTACAGGCCAGACAATTATTGTCTGGTATAGTGCAGCAGCAGAACAATTTGCTGAGGGC
TATTGAGGCGCAACAGCATCTGTTGCAACTCACAGTCTGGGGCATCAAGCAGCTCCAGGCAAGAATCCTG
GCTGTGGAAAGATACCTAAAGGATCAACAGCTCCTGGGGATTTGGGGTTGCTCTGGAAAACTCATTTGCA
CCACTGCTGTGCCTTGGAATGCTAGTTGGAGTAATAAATCTCTGGAACAGATTTGGAATCACACGACCTG
GATGGAGTGGGACAGAGAAATTAACAATTACACAAGCTTAATACACTCCTTAATTGAAGAATCGCAAAAC
CAGCAAGAAAAGAATGAACAAGAATTATTGGAATTAGATAAATGGGCAAGTTTGTGGAATTGGTTTAACA
TAACAAATTGGCTGTGGTATATAAAATTATTCATAATGATAGTAGGAGGCTTGGTAGGTTTAAGAATAGT
TTTTGCTGTACTTTCTATAGTGAATAGAGTTAGGCAGGGATATTCACCATTATCGTTTCAGACCCACCTC
CCAACCCCGAGGGGACCCGACAGGCCCGAAGGAATAGAAGAAGAAGGTGGAGAGAGAGACAGAGACAGAT
CCATTCGATTAGTGAACGGATCGGCACTGCGTGCGCCAATTCTGCAGACAAATGGCAGTATTCATCCACA
ATTTTAAAAGAAAAGGGGGGATTGGGGGGTACAGTGCAGGGGAAAGAATAGTAGACATAATAGCAACAGA
CATACAAACTAAAGAATTACAAAAACAAATTACAAAAATTCAAAATTTTCGGGTTTATTACAGGGACAGC
AGAGATCCAGTTTGGTTAATTAAGGTACCAAGGTCGGGCAGGAAGAGGGCCTATTTCCCATGATTCCTTC
ATATTTGCATATACGATACAAGGCTGTTAGAGAGATAATTAGAATTAATTTGACTGTAAACACAAAGATA
TTAGTACAAAATACGTGACGTAGAAAGTAATAATTTCTTGGGTAGTTTGCAGTTTTAAAATTATGTTTTA
AAATGGACTATCATATGCTTACCGTAACTTGAAAGTATTTCGATTTCTTGGCTTTATATATCTTGTGGAA
AGGACGAAACACCGTGACACGGGAATGTGTGAGAGTTTTAGAGCTAGAAATAGCAAGTTAAAATAAGGCT
AGTCCGTTATCAACTTGAAAAAGTGGCACCGAGTCGGTGCTTTTTTGAATTCGCTAGCTAGGTCTTGAAA
GGAGTGGGAATTGGCTCCGGTGCCCGTCAGTGGGCAGAGCGCACATCGCCCACAGTCCCCGAGAAGTTGG
GGGGAGGGGTCGGCAATTGATCCGGTGCCTAGAGAAGGTGGCGCGGGGTAAACTGGGAAAGTGATGTCGT
GTACTGGCTCCGCCTTTTTCCCGAGGGTGGGGGAGAACCGTATATAAGTGCAGTAGTCGCCGTGAACGTT
CTTTTTCGCAACGGGTTTGCCGCCAGAACACAGGACCGGTTCTAGAGCGCTGCCACCATGGACAAGAAGT
ACAGCATCGGCCTGGACATCGGCACCAACTCTGTGGGCTGGGCCGTGATCACCGACGAGTACAAGGTGCC
CAGCAAGAAATTCAAGGTGCTGGGCAACACCGACCGGCACAGCATCAAGAAGAACCTGATCGGAGCCCTG
CTGTTCGACAGCGGCGAAACAGCCGAGGCCACCCGGCTGAAGAGAACCGCCAGAAGAAGATACACCAGAC
GGAAGAACCGGATCTGCTATCTGCAAGAGATCTTCAGCAACGAGATGGCCAAGGTGGACGACAGCTTCTT
CCACAGACTGGAAGAGTCCTTCCTGGTGGAAGAGGATAAGAAGCACGAGCGGCACCCCATCTTCGGCAAC
ATCGTGGACGAGGTGGCCTACCACGAGAAGTACCCCACCATCTACCACCTGAGAAAGAAACTGGTGGACA
GCACCGACAAGGCCGACCTGCGGCTGATCTATCTGGCCCTGGCCCACATGATCAAGTTCCGGGGCCACTT
CCTGATCGAGGGCGACCTGAACCCCGACAACAGCGACGTGGACAAGCTGTTCATCCAGCTGGTGCAGACC
TACAACCAGCTGTTCGAGGAAAACCCCATCAACGCCAGCGGCGTGGACGCCAAGGCCATCCTGTCTGCCA
GACTGAGCAAGAGCAGACGGCTGGAAAATCTGATCGCCCAGCTGCCCGGCGAGAAGAAGAATGGCCTGTT
CGGAAACCTGATTGCCCTGAGCCTGGGCCTGACCCCCAACTTCAAGAGCAACTTCGACCTGGCCGAGGAT
GCCAAACTGCAGCTGAGCAAGGACACCTACGACGACGACCTGGACAACCTGCTGGCCCAGATCGGCGACC
AGTACGCCGACCTGTTTCTGGCCGCCAAGAACCTGTCCGACGCCATCCTGCTGAGCGACATCCTGAGAGT
GAACACCGAGATCACCAAGGCCCCCCTGAGCGCCTCTATGATCAAGAGATACGACGAGCACCACCAGGAC
CTGACCCTGCTGAAAGCTCTCGTGCGGCAGCAGCTGCCTGAGAAGTACAAAGAGATTTTCTTCGACCAGA
GCAAGAACGGCTACGCCGGCTACATTGACGGCGGAGCCAGCCAGGAAGAGTTCTACAAGTTCATCAAGCC
CATCCTGGAAAAGATGGACGGCACCGAGGAACTGCTCGTGAAGCTGAACAGAGAGGACCTGCTGCGGAAG
CAGCGGACCTTCGACAACGGCAGCATCCCCCACCAGATCCACCTGGGAGAGCTGCACGCCATTCTGCGGC
GGCAGGAAGATTTTTACCCATTCCTGAAGGACAACCGGGAAAAGATCGAGAAGATCCTGACCTTCCGCAT
CCCCTACTACGTGGGCCCTCTGGCCAGGGGAAACAGCAGATTCGCCTGGATGACCAGAAAGAGCGAGGAA
ACCATCACCCCCTGGAACTTCGAGGAAGTGGTGGACAAGGGCGCTTCCGCCCAGAGCTTCATCGAGCGGA
TGACCAACTTCGATAAGAACCTGCCCAACGAGAAGGTGCTGCCCAAGCACAGCCTGCTGTACGAGTACTT
CACCGTGTATAACGAGCTGACCAAAGTGAAATACGTGACCGAGGGAATGAGAAAGCCCGCCTTCCTGAGC
GGCGAGCAGAAAAAGGCCATCGTGGACCTGCTGTTCAAGACCAACCGGAAAGTGACCGTGAAGCAGCTGA
AAGAGGACTACTTCAAGAAAATCGAGTGCTTCGACTCCGTGGAAATCTCCGGCGTGGAAGATCGGTTCAA
CGCCTCCCTGGGCACATACCACGATCTGCTGAAAATTATCAAGGACAAGGACTTCCTGGACAATGAGGAA
AACGAGGACATTCTGGAAGATATCGTGCTGACCCTGACACTGTTTGAGGACAGAGAGATGATCGAGGAAC
GGCTGAAAACCTATGCCCACCTGTTCGACGACAAAGTGATGAAGCAGCTGAAGCGGCGGAGATACACCGG
CTGGGGCAGGCTGAGCCGGAAGCTGATCAACGGCATCCGGGACAAGCAGTCCGGCAAGACAATCCTGGAT
TTCCTGAAGTCCGACGGCTTCGCCAACAGAAACTTCATGCAGCTGATCCACGACGACAGCCTGACCTTTA
AAGAGGACATCCAGAAAGCCCAGGTGTCCGGCCAGGGCGATAGCCTGCACGAGCACATTGCCAATCTGGC
CGGCAGCCCCGCCATTAAGAAGGGCATCCTGCAGACAGTGAAGGTGGTGGACGAGCTCGTGAAAGTGATG
GGCCGGCACAAGCCCGAGAACATCGTGATCGAAATGGCCAGAGAGAACCAGACCACCCAGAAGGGACAGA
AGAACAGCCGCGAGAGAATGAAGCGGATCGAAGAGGGCATCAAAGAGCTGGGCAGCCAGATCCTGAAAGA
ACACCCCGTGGAAAACACCCAGCTGCAGAACGAGAAGCTGTACCTGTACTACCTGCAGAATGGGCGGGAT
ATGTACGTGGACCAGGAACTGGACATCAACCGGCTGTCCGACTACGATGTGGACCATATCGTGCCTCAGA
GCTTTCTGAAGGACGACTCCATCGACAACAAGGTGCTGACCAGAAGCGACAAGAACCGGGGCAAGAGCGA
CAACGTGCCCTCCGAAGAGGTCGTGAAGAAGATGAAGAACTACTGGCGGCAGCTGCTGAACGCCAAGCTG
ATTACCCAGAGAAAGTTCGACAATCTGACCAAGGCCGAGAGAGGCGGCCTGAGCGAACTGGATAAGGCCG
GCTTCATCAAGAGACAGCTGGTGGAAACCCGGCAGATCACAAAGCACGTGGCACAGATCCTGGACTCCCG
GATGAACACTAAGTACGACGAGAATGACAAGCTGATCCGGGAAGTGAAAGTGATCACCCTGAAGTCCAAG
CTGGTGTCCGATTTCCGGAAGGATTTCCAGTTTTACAAAGTGCGCGAGATCAACAACTACCACCACGCCC
ACGACGCCTACCTGAACGCCGTCGTGGGAACCGCCCTGATCAAAAAGTACCCTAAGCTGGAAAGCGAGTT
CGTGTACGGCGACTACAAGGTGTACGACGTGCGGAAGATGATCGCCAAGAGCGAGCAGGAAATCGGCAAG
GCTACCGCCAAGTACTTCTTCTACAGCAACATCATGAACTTTTTCAAGACCGAGATTACCCTGGCCAACG
GCGAGATCCGGAAGCGGCCTCTGATCGAGACAAACGGCGAAACCGGGGAGATCGTGTGGGATAAGGGCCG
GGATTTTGCCACCGTGCGGAAAGTGCTGAGCATGCCCCAAGTGAATATCGTGAAAAAGACCGAGGTGCAG
ACAGGCGGCTTCAGCAAAGAGTCTATCCTGCCCAAGAGGAACAGCGATAAGCTGATCGCCAGAAAGAAGG
ACTGGGACCCTAAGAAGTACGGCGGCTTCGACAGCCCCACCGTGGCCTATTCTGTGCTGGTGGTGGCCAA
AGTGGAAAAGGGCAAGTCCAAGAAACTGAAGAGTGTGAAAGAGCTGCTGGGGATCACCATCATGGAAAGA
AGCAGCTTCGAGAAGAATCCCATCGACTTTCTGGAAGCCAAGGGCTACAAAGAAGTGAAAAAGGACCTGA
TCATCAAGCTGCCTAAGTACTCCCTGTTCGAGCTGGAAAACGGCCGGAAGAGAATGCTGGCCTCTGCCGG
CGAACTGCAGAAGGGAAACGAACTGGCCCTGCCCTCCAAATATGTGAACTTCCTGTACCTGGCCAGCCAC
TATGAGAAGCTGAAGGGCTCCCCCGAGGATAATGAGCAGAAACAGCTGTTTGTGGAACAGCACAAGCACT
ACCTGGACGAGATCATCGAGCAGATCAGCGAGTTCTCCAAGAGAGTGATCCTGGCCGACGCTAATCTGGA
CAAAGTGCTGTCCGCCTACAACAAGCACCGGGATAAGCCCATCAGAGAGCAGGCCGAGAATATCATCCAC
CTGTTTACCCTGACCAATCTGGGAGCCCCTGCCGCCTTCAAGTACTTTGACACCACCATCGACCGGAAGA
GGTACACCAGCACCAAAGAGGTGCTGGACGCCACCCTGATCCACCAGAGCATCACCGGCCTGTACGAGAC
ACGGATCGACCTGTCTCAGCTGGGAGGCGACAAGCGACCTGCCGCCACAAAGAAGGCTGGACAGGCTAAG
AAGAAGAAAGATTACAAAGACGATGACGATAAGGGATCCGGCGCAACAAACTTCTCTCTGCTGAAACAAG
CCGGAGATGTCGAAGAGAATCCTGGACCGACCGAGTACAAGCCCACGGTGCGCCTCGCCACCCGCGACGA
CGTCCCCAGGGCCGTACGCACCCTCGCCGCCGCGTTCGCCGACTACCCCGCCACGCGCCACACCGTCGAT
CCGGACCGCCACATCGAGCGGGTCACCGAGCTGCAAGAACTCTTCCTCACGCGCGTCGGGCTCGACATCG
GCAAGGTGTGGGTCGCGGACGACGGCGCCGCGGTGGCGGTCTGGACCACGCCGGAGAGCGTCGAAGCGGG
GGCGGTGTTCGCCGAGATCGGCCCGCGCATGGCCGAGTTGAGCGGTTCCCGGCTGGCCGCGCAGCAACAG
ATGGAAGGCCTCCTGGCGCCGCACCGGCCCAAGGAGCCCGCGTGGTTCCTGGCCACCGTCGGAGTCTCGC
CCGACCACCAGGGCAAGGGTCTGGGCAGCGCCGTCGTGCTCCCCGGAGTGGAGGCGGCCGAGCGCGCCGG
GGTGCCCGCCTTCCTGGAGACCTCCGCGCCCCGCAACCTCCCCTTCTACGAGCGGCTCGGCTTCACCGTC
ACCGCCGACGTCGAGGTGCCCGAAGGACCGCGCACCTGGTGCATGACCCGCAAGCCCGGTGCCTGAACGC
GTTAAGTCGACAATCAACCTCTGGATTACAAAATTTGTGAAAGATTGACTGGTATTCTTAACTATGTTGC
TCCTTTTACGCTATGTGGATACGCTGCTTTAATGCCTTTGTATCATGCTATTGCTTCCCGTATGGCTTTC
ATTTTCTCCTCCTTGTATAAATCCTGGTTGCTGTCTCTTTATGAGGAGTTGTGGCCCGTTGTCAGGCAAC
GTGGCGTGGTGTGCACTGTGTTTGCTGACGCAACCCCCACTGGTTGGGGCATTGCCACCACCTGTCAGCT
CCTTTCCGGGACTTTCGCTTTCCCCCTCCCTATTGCCACGGCGGAACTCATCGCCGCCTGCCTTGCCCGC
TGCTGGACAGGGGCTCGGCTGTTGGGCACTGACAATTCCGTGGTGTTGTCGGGGAAATCATCGTCCTTTC
CTTGGCTGCTCGCCTGTGTTGCCACCTGGATTCTGCGCGGGACGTCCTTCTGCTACGTCCCTTCGGCCCT
CAATCCAGCGGACCTTCCTTCCCGCGGCCTGCTGCCGGCTCTGCGGCCTCTTCCGCGTCTTCGCCTTCGC
CCTCAGACGAGTCGGATCTCCCTTTGGGCCGCCTCCCCGCGTCGACTTTAAGACCAATGACTTACAAGGC
AGCTGTAGATCTTAGCCACTTTTTAAAAGAAAAGGGGGGACTGGAAGGGCTAATTCACTCCCAACGAAGA
CAAGATCTGCTTTTTGCTTGTACTGGGTCTCTCTGGTTAGACCAGATCTGAGCCTGGGAGCTCTCTGGCT
AACTAGGGAACCCACTGCTTAAGCCTCAATAAAGCTTGCCTTGAGTGCTTCAAGTAGTGTGTGCCCGTCT
GTTGTGTGACTCTGGTAACTAGAGATCCCTCAGACCCTTTTAGTCAGTGTGGAAAATCTCTAGCAGGGCC
CGTTTAAACCCGCTGATCAGCCTCGACTGTGCCTTCTAGTTGCCAGCCATCTGTTGTTTGCCCCTCCCCC
GTGCCTTCCTTGACCCTGGAAGGTGCCACTCCCACTGTCCTTTCCTAATAAAATGAGGAAATTGCATCGC
ATTGTCTGAGTAGGTGTCATTCTATTCTGGGGGGTGGGGTGGGGCAGGACAGCAAGGGGGAGGATTGGGA
AGACAATAGCAGGCATGCTGGGGATGCGGTGGGCTCTATGGCTTCTGAGGCGGAAAGAACCAGCTGGGGC
TCTAGGGGGTATCCCC
[124 nt withheld, positions 8697-8820]
C
[91 nt withheld, positions 8822-8912]
A
[49 nt withheld, positions 8914-8962]
CCTTTGACGTTGGAGTCCACGTTCTTT
[37 nt withheld, positions 8990-9026]
ACCCTATCTCGGTCTATTCTTTTGATTTATAAGGGATTTTGCCGATTTCGGCCTATTGGTTAAAAAATGA
GCTGATTTAACAAAAATTTAACGCGAATTAATTCTGTGGAATGTGTGTCAGTTAGGGTGTGGAAAGTCCC
CAGGCTCCCCAGCAGGCAGAAGTATGCAAAGCATGCATCTCAATTAGTCAGCAACCAGGTGTGGAAAGTC
CCCAGGCTCCCCAGCAGGCAGAAGTATGCAAAGCATGCATCTCAATTAGTCAGCAACCATAGTCCCGCCC
CTAACTCCGCCCATCCCGCCCCTAACTCCGCCCAGTTCCGCCCATTCTCCGCCCCATGGCTGACTAATTT
TTTTTATTTATGCAGAGGCCGAGGCCGCCTCTGCCTCTGAGCTATTCCAGAAGTAGTGAGGAGGCTTTTT
TGGAGGCCTAGGCTTTTGCAAAAAGCTCCCGGGAGCTTGTATATCCATTTTCGGATCTGATCAGCACGTG
TTGACAATTAATCATCGGCATAGTATATCGGCATAGTATAATACGACAAGGTGAGGAACTAAACCATGGC
CAAGTTGACCAGTGCCGTTCCGGTGCTCACCGCGCGCGACGTCGCCGGAGCGGTCGAGTTCTGGACCGAC
CGGCTCGGGTTCTCCCGGGACTTCGTGGAGGACGACTTCGCCGGTGTGGTCCGGGACGACGTGACCCTGT
TCATCAGCGCGGTCCAGGACCAGGTGGTGCCGGACAACACCCTGGCCTGGGTGTGGGTGCGCGGCCTGGA
CGAGCTGTACGCCGAGTGGTCGGAGGTCGTGTCCACGAACTTCCGGGACGCCTCCGGGCCGGCCATGACC
GAGATCGGCGAGCAGCCGTGGGGGCGGGAGTTCGCCCTGCGCGACCCGGCCGGCAACTGCGTGCACTTCG
TGGCCGAGGAGCAGGACTGACACGTGCTACGAGATTTCGATTCCACCGCCGCCTTCTATGAAAGGTTGGG
CTTCGGAATCGTTTTCCGGGACGCCGGCTGGATGATCCTCCAGCGCGGGGATCTCATGCTGGAGTTCTTC
GCCCACCCCAACTTGTTTATTGCAGCTTATAATGGTTACAAATAAAGCAATAGCATCACAAATTTCACAA
ATAAAGCATTTTTTTCACTGCATTCTAGTTGTGGTTTGTCCAAACTCATCAATGTATCTTATCATGTCTG
TATACCGTCGACCTCTAGCTAGAGCTTGGCGTAATCATGGTCATAGCTGTTTCCTGTGTGAAATTGTTAT
CCGCTCACAATTCCACACAACATACGAGCCGGAAGCATAAAGTGTAAAGCCTGGGGTGCCTAATGAGTGA
GCTAACTCACATTAATTGCGTTGCGCTCACTGCCCGCTTTCCAGTCGGGAAACCTGTCGTGCCAGCTGCA
TTAATGAATCGGCCAACGCGCGGGGAGAGGCGGTTTGCGTATTGGGCGCTCTTCCGCTTCCTCGCTCACT
GACTCGCTGCGCTCGGTCGTTCGGCTGCGGCGAGCGGTATCAGCTCACTCAAAGGCGGTAATACGGTTAT
CCACAGAATCAGGGGATAACGCAGGAAAGAACATGTGAGCAAAAGGCCAGCAAAAGGCCAGGAACCGTAA
AAAGGCCGCGTTGCTGGCGTTTTTCCATAGGCTCCGCCCCCCTGACGAGCATCACAAAAATCGACGCTCA
AGTCAGAGGTGGCGAAACCCGACAGGACTATAAAGATACCAGGCGTTTCCCCCTGGAAGCTCCCTCGTGC
GCTCTCCTGTTCCGACCCTGCCGCTTACCGGATACCTGTCCGCCTTTCTCCCTTCGGGAAGCGTGGCGCT
TTCTCATAGCTCACGCTGTAGGTATCTCAGTTCGGTGTAGGTCGTTCGCTCCAAGCTGGGCTGTGTGCAC
GAACCCCCCGTTCAGCCCGACCGCTGCGCCTTATCCGGTAACTATCGTCTTGAGTCCAACCCGGTAAGAC
ACGACTTATCGCCACTGGCAGCAGCCACTGGTAACAGGATTAGCAGAGCGAGGTATGTAGGCGGTGCTAC
AGAGTTCTTGAAGTGGTGGCCTAACTACGGCTACACTAGAAGAACAGTATTTGGTATCTGCGCTCTGCTG
AAGCCAGTTACCTTCGGAAAAAGAGTTGGTAGCTCTTGATCCGGCAAACAAACCACCGCTGGTAGCGGTG
GTTTTTTTGTTTGCAAGCAGCAGATTACGCGCAGAAAAAAAGGATCTCAAGAAGATCCTTTGATCTTTTC
TACGGGGTCTGACGCTCAGTGGAACGAAAACTCACGTTAAGGGATTTTGGTCATGAGATTATCAAAAAGG
ATCTTCACCTAGATCCTTTTAAATTAAAAATGAAGTTTTAAATCAATCTAAAGTATATATGAGTAAACTT
GGTCTGACAGTTACCAATGCTTAATCAGTGAGGCACCTATCTCAGCGATCTGTCTATTTCGTTCATCCAT
AGTTGCCTGACTCCCCGTCGTGTAGATAACTACGATACGGGAGGGCTTACCATCTGGCCCCAGTGCTGCA
ATGATACCGCGAGACCCACGCTCACCGGCTCCAGATTTATCAGCAATAAACCAGCCAGCCGGAAGGGCCG
AGCGCAGAAGTGGTCCTGCAACTTTATCCGCCTCCATCCAGTCTATTAATTGTTGCCGGGAAGCTAGAGT
AAGTAGTTCGCCAGTTAATAGTTTGCGCAACGTTGTTGCCATTGCTACAGGCATCGTGGTGTCACGCTCG
TCGTTTGGTATGGCTTCATTCAGCTCCGGTTCCCAACGATCAAGGCGAGTTACATGATCCCCCATGTTGT
GCAAAAAAGCGGTTAGCTCCTTCGGTCCTCCGATCGTTGTCAGAAGTAAGTTGGCCGCAGTGTTATCACT
CATGGTTATGGCAGCACTGCATAATTCTCTTACTGTCATGCCATCCGTAAGATGCTTTTCTGTGACTGGT
GAGTACTCAACCAAGTCATTCTGAGAATAGTGTATGCGGCGACCGAGTTGCTCTTGCCCGGCGTCAATAC
GGGATAATACCGCGCCACATAGCAGAACTTTAAAAGTGCTCATCATTGGAAAACGTTCTTCGGGGCGAAA
ACTCTCAAGGATCTTACCGCTGTTGAGATCCAGTTCGATGTAACCCACTCGTGCACCCAACTGATCTTCA
GCATCTTTTACTTTCACCAGCGTTTCTGGGTGAGCAAAAACAGGAAGGCAAAATGCCGCAAAAAAGGGAA
TAAGGGCGACACGGAAATGTTGAATACTCATACTCTTCCTTTTTCAATATTATTGAAGCATTTATCAGGG
TTATTGTCTCATGAGCGGATACATATTTGAATGTATTTAGAAAAATAAACAAATAGGGGTTCCGCGCACA
TTTCCCCGAAAAGTGCCACCTGACGTCGACGGATCGGGAGATCTCCCGATCCCCTATGGTGCACTCTCAG
TACAATCTGCTCTGATGCCGCATAGTTAAGCCAGTATCTGCTCCCTGCTTGTGTGTTGGAGGTCGCTGAG
TAGTGCGCGAGCAAAATTTAAGCTACAACAAGGCAAGGCTTGACCGACAATTGCATGAAGAATCTGCTTA
GGGTTAGGCGTTTTGCGCTGCTTCGCGATGTACGGGCCAGATATACGCGTTGACATTGATTATTGACTAG
TTATTAATAGTAATCAATTACGGGGTCATTAGTTCATAGCCCATATATGGAGTTCCGCGTTACATAACTT
ACGGTAAATGGCCCGCCTGGCTGACCGCCCAACGACCCCCGCCCATTGACGTCAATAATGACGTATGTTC
CCATAGTAACGCCAATAGGGACTTTCCATTGACGTCAATGGGTGGAGTATTTACGGTAAACTGCCCACTT
GGCAGTACATCAAGTGTATCATATGCCAAGTACGCCCCCTATTGACGTCAATGACGGTAAATGGCCCGCC
TGGCATTATGCCCAGTACATGACCTTATGGGACTTTCCTACTTGGCAGTACATCTACGTATTAGTCATCG
CTATTACCATGG
Features (pLannotate 1.2.2; 33 found; start..end, strand, type, name):
    217..397     +  LTR            5' LTR (truncated): truncated 5' long terminal repeat (LTR) from HIV-1
    444..569     +  misc_feature   HIV-1 Ψ: packaging signal of human immunodeficiency virus type 1
    553..916     +  CDS            HIV-1 gag (fragment): gag protein from human immunodeficiency virus 1; gag
   1062..1295    +  misc_feature   RRE: The Rev response element (RRE) of HIV-1 allows for Rev-dependent mRNA export from the nucleus to the cytoplasm.
   1672..1772    +  CDS            Rev (fragment): human immunodeficiency virus 1 (HIV-1) Rev protein; rev; enhances nuclear export of unspliced and incompletely spliced viral mRNAs
   1822..1939    +  misc_feature   cPPT/CTS: central polypurine tract and central termination sequence of HIV-1
   2005..2245    +  promoter       U6 promoter: RNA polymerase III promoter for human U6 snRNA
   2275..2350    +  misc_RNA       gRNA scaffold: guide RNA scaffold for the Streptococcus pyogenes CRISPR/Cas9 system
   2368..2386    +  CDS            small t antigen (fragment): SV40 (simian virus 40) small t antigen
   2412..2623    +  promoter       EF-1α core promoter: core promoter for human elongation factor EF-1α
   2648..6751    +  CDS            Cas9: Cas9 (Csn1) endonuclease from the Streptococcus pyogenes Type II CRISPR/Cas system generates RNA-guided double strand breaks in DNA
   6889..7486    +  CDS            PuroR (fragment): puromycin N-acetyltransferase; pac from Streptomyces; confers resistance to puromycin
   7502..8090    +  misc_feature   WPRE: woodchuck hepatitis virus posttranscriptional regulatory element
   8141..8160    +  misc_feature   cPPT/CTS (fragment): central polypurine tract and central termination sequence of HIV-1
   8162..8395    +  LTR            3' LTR (ΔU3): self-inactivating 3' long terminal repeat (LTR) from HIV-1
   8427..8651    +  polyA_signal   bGH poly(A) signal: bovine growth hormone polyadenylation signal
   8655..8676    +  promoter       SV40 promoter (fragment): SV40 enhancer and early promoter
   8697..9125    +  rep_origin     f1 ori (sequence partly withheld): f1 bacteriophage origin of replication; arrow indicates direction of (+) strand synthesis
   9139..9468    +  promoter       SV40 promoter: SV40 enhancer and early promoter
   9516..9563    +  promoter       EM7 promoter: synthetic bacterial promoter&nbsp
   9582..9956    +  CDS            BleoR: antibiotic-binding protein; Sh ble from Streptoalloteichus hindustanus; confers resistance to bleomycin, phleomycin, and Zeocin™
   9966..10091   +  CDS            ble (fragment): BLE_KLEPN - Experimental evidence at protein level: Swiss-Prot protein existence level 1. Binding protein with a strong affinity to the bleomycin family of antibiotics. Binds to CL990; an antimitotic-antibiotic compound. From Klebsiella pneumoniae.
  10086..10207   +  polyA_signal   SV40 poly(A) signal: SV40 polyadenylation signal
  10278..10300   -  protein_bind   lac operator (fragment): The lac repressor binds to the lac operator to inhibit transcription in E. coli. This inhibition can be relieved by adding lactose or isopropyl-β-D-thiogalactopyranoside (IPTG). lac repressor encoded by lacI
  10304..10334   -  promoter       lac promoter: promoter for the E. coli lac operon
  10349..10370   -  protein_bind   CAP binding site: CAP binding activates transcription in the presence of cAMP. E. coli catabolite activator protein
  10383..10475   -  CDS            lacI (fragment): lac repressor; lacI; The lac repressor binds to the lac operator to inhibit transcription in E. coli. This inhibition can be relieved by adding lactose or isopropyl-β-D-thiogalactopyranoside (IPTG).
  10658..11246   -  rep_origin     ori: high-copy-number ColE1/pMB1/pBR322/pUC origin of replication
  11417..12277   -  CDS            AmpR: β-lactamase; bla; confers resistance to ampicillin, carbenicillin, and related antibiotics
  12278..12382   -  promoter       AmpR promoter: bla
  12441..12493   -  misc_feature   bom (fragment): basis of mobility region from pBR322
  12648..13027   +  enhancer       CMV enhancer: human cytomegalovirus immediate early enhancer
  13028..199     +  promoter       CMV promoter (across the origin): human cytomegalovirus (CMV) immediate early promoter
