>Addgene plasmid #124911 | sgMAPKAP1_2 | addgene full sequence | sequence record 244571 | Addgene NGS Result
GAGAGACAGAGACAGATCCATTCGATTAGTGAACGGATCGGCACTGCGTGCGCCAATTCTGCAGACAAAT
GGCAGTATTCATCCACAATTTTAAAAGAAAAGGGGGGATTGGGGGGTACAGTGCAGGGGAAAGAATAGTA
GACATAATAGCAACAGACATACAAACTAAAGAATTACAAAAACAAATTACAAAAATTCAAAATTTTCGGG
TTTATTACAGGGACAGCAGAGATCCAGTTTGGTTAATTAAGGTACCGAGGGCCTATTTCCCATGATTCCT
TCATATTTGCATATACGATACAAGGCTGTTAGAGAGATAATTAGAATTAATTTGACTGTAAACACAAAGA
TATTAGTACAAAATACGTGACGTAGAAAGTAATAATTTCTTGGGTAGTTTGCAGTTTTAAAATTATGTTT
TAAAATGGACTATCATATGCTTACCGTAACTTGAAAGTATTTCGATTTCTTGGCTTTATATATCTTGTGG
AAAGGACGAAACACCGTGACACGGGAATGTGTGAGAGTTTTAGAGCTAGAAATAGCAAGTTAAAATAAGG
CTAGTCCGTTATCAACTTGAAAAAGTGGCACCGAGTCGGTGCTTTTTTGAATTCGCTAGCTAGGTCTTGA
AAGGAGTGGGAATTGGCTCCGGTGCCCGTCAGTGGGCAGAGCGCACATCGCCCACAGTCCCCGAGAAGTT
GGGGGGAGGGGTCGGCAATTGATCCGGTGCCTAGAGAAGGTGGCGCGGGGTAAACTGGGAAAGTGATGTC
GTGTACTGGCTCCGCCTTTTTCCCGAGGGTGGGGGAGAACCGTATATAAGTGCAGTAGTCGCCGTGAACG
TTCTTTTTCGCAACGGGTTTGCCGCCAGAACACAGGACCGGTTCTAGAGCGCTGCCACCATGGACAAGAA
GTACAGCATCGGCCTGGACATCGGCACCAACTCTGTGGGCTGGGCCGTGATCACCGACGAGTACAAGGTG
CCCAGCAAGAAATTCAAGGTGCTGGGCAACACCGACCGGCACAGCATCAAGAAGAACCTGATCGGAGCCC
TGCTGTTCGACAGCGGCGAAACAGCCGAGGCCACCCGGCTGAAGAGAACCGCCAGAAGAAGATACACCAG
ACGGAAGAACCGGATCTGCTATCTGCAAGAGATCTTCAGCAACGAGATGGCCAAGGTGGACGACAGCTTC
TTCCACAGACTGGAAGAGTCCTTCCTGGTGGAAGAGGATAAGAAGCACGAGCGGCACCCCATCTTCGGCA
ACATCGTGGACGAGGTGGCCTACCACGAGAAGTACCCCACCATCTACCACCTGAGAAAGAAACTGGTGGA
CAGCACCGACAAGGCCGACCTGCGGCTGATCTATCTGGCCCTGGCCCACATGATCAAGTTCCGGGGCCAC
TTCCTGATCGAGGGCGACCTGAACCCCGACAACAGCGACGTGGACAAGCTGTTCATCCAGCTGGTGCAGA
CCTACAACCAGCTGTTCGAGGAAAACCCCATCAACGCCAGCGGCGTGGACGCCAAGGCCATCCTGTCTGC
CAGACTGAGCAAGAGCAGACGGCTGGAAAATCTGATCGCCCAGCTGCCCGGCGAGAAGAAGAATGGCCTG
TTCGGAAACCTGATTGCCCTGAGCCTGGGCCTGACCCCCAACTTCAAGAGCAACTTCGACCTGGCCGAGG
ATGCCAAACTGCAGCTGAGCAAGGACACCTACGACGACGACCTGGACAACCTGCTGGCCCAGATCGGCGA
CCAGTACGCCGACCTGTTTCTGGCCGCCAAGAACCTGTCCGACGCCATCCTGCTGAGCGACATCCTGAGA
GTGAACACCGAGATCACCAAGGCCCCCCTGAGCGCCTCTATGATCAAGAGATACGACGAGCACCACCAGG
ACCTGACCCTGCTGAAAGCTCTCGTGCGGCAGCAGCTGCCTGAGAAGTACAAAGAGATTTTCTTCGACCA
GAGCAAGAACGGCTACGCCGGCTACATTGACGGCGGAGCCAGCCAGGAAGAGTTCTACAAGTTCATCAAG
CCCATCCTGGAAAAGATGGACGGCACCGAGGAACTGCTCGTGAAGCTGAACAGAGAGGACCTGCTGCGGA
AGCAGCGGACCTTCGACAACGGCAGCATCCCCCACCAGATCCACCTGGGAGAGCTGCACGCCATTCTGCG
GCGGCAGGAAGATTTTTACCCATTCCTGAAGGACAACCGGGAAAAGATCGAGAAGATCCTGACCTTCCGC
ATCCCCTACTACGTGGGCCCTCTGGCCAGGGGAAACAGCAGATTCGCCTGGATGACCAGAAAGAGCGAGG
AAACCATCACCCCCTGGAACTTCGAGGAAGTGGTGGACAAGGGCGCTTCCGCCCAGAGCTTCATCGAGCG
GATGACCAACTTCGATAAGAACCTGCCCAACGAGAAGGTGCTGCCCAAGCACAGCCTGCTGTACGAGTAC
TTCACCGTGTATAACGAGCTGACCAAAGTGAAATACGTGACCGAGGGAATGAGAAAGCCCGCCTTCCTGA
GCGGCGAGCAGAAAAAGGCCATCGTGGACCTGCTGTTCAAGACCAACCGGAAAGTGACCGTGAAGCAGCT
GAAAGAGGACTACTTCAAGAAAATCGAGTGCTTCGACTCCGTGGAAATCTCCGGCGTGGAAGATCGGTTC
AACGCCTCCCTGGGCACATACCACGATCTGCTGAAAATTATCAAGGACAAGGACTTCCTGGACAATGAGG
AAAACGAGGACATTCTGGAAGATATCGTGCTGACCCTGACACTGTTTGAGGACAGAGAGATGATCGAGGA
ACGGCTGAAAACCTATGCCCACCTGTTCGACGACAAAGTGATGAAGCAGCTGAAGCGGCGGAGATACACC
GGCTGGGGCAGGCTGAGCCGGAAGCTGATCAACGGCATCCGGGACAAGCAGTCCGGCAAGACAATCCTGG
ATTTCCTGAAGTCCGACGGCTTCGCCAACAGAAACTTCATGCAGCTGATCCACGACGACAGCCTGACCTT
TAAAGAGGACATCCAGAAAGCCCAGGTGTCCGGCCAGGGCGATAGCCTGCACGAGCACATTGCCAATCTG
GCCGGCAGCCCCGCCATTAAGAAGGGCATCCTGCAGACAGTGAAGGTGGTGGACGAGCTCGTGAAAGTGA
TGGGCCGGCACAAGCCCGAGAACATCGTGATCGAAATGGCCAGAGAGAACCAGACCACCCAGAAGGGACA
GAAGAACAGCCGCGAGAGAATGAAGCGGATCGAAGAGGGCATCAAAGAGCTGGGCAGCCAGATCCTGAAA
GAACACCCCGTGGAAAACACCCAGCTGCAGAACGAGAAGCTGTACCTGTACTACCTGCAGAATGGGCGGG
ATATGTACGTGGACCAGGAACTGGACATCAACCGGCTGTCCGACTACGATGTGGACCATATCGTGCCTCA
GAGCTTTCTGAAGGACGACTCCATCGACAACAAGGTGCTGACCAGAAGCGACAAGAACCGGGGCAAGAGC
GACAACGTGCCCTCCGAAGAGGTCGTGAAGAAGATGAAGAACTACTGGCGGCAGCTGCTGAACGCCAAGC
TGATTACCCAGAGAAAGTTCGACAATCTGACCAAGGCCGAGAGAGGCGGCCTGAGCGAACTGGATAAGGC
CGGCTTCATCAAGAGACAGCTGGTGGAAACCCGGCAGATCACAAAGCACGTGGCACAGATCCTGGACTCC
CGGATGAACACTAAGTACGACGAGAATGACAAGCTGATCCGGGAAGTGAAAGTGATCACCCTGAAGTCCA
AGCTGGTGTCCGATTTCCGGAAGGATTTCCAGTTTTACAAAGTGCGCGAGATCAACAACTACCACCACGC
CCACGACGCCTACCTGAACGCCGTCGTGGGAACCGCCCTGATCAAAAAGTACCCTAAGCTGGAAAGCGAG
TTCGTGTACGGCGACTACAAGGTGTACGACGTGCGGAAGATGATCGCCAAGAGCGAGCAGGAAATCGGCA
AGGCTACCGCCAAGTACTTCTTCTACAGCAACATCATGAACTTTTTCAAGACCGAGATTACCCTGGCCAA
CGGCGAGATCCGGAAGCGGCCTCTGATCGAGACAAACGGCGAAACCGGGGAGATCGTGTGGGATAAGGGC
CGGGATTTTGCCACCGTGCGGAAAGTGCTGAGCATGCCCCAAGTGAATATCGTGAAAAAGACCGAGGTGC
AGACAGGCGGCTTCAGCAAAGAGTCTATCCTGCCCAAGAGGAACAGCGATAAGCTGATCGCCAGAAAGAA
GGACTGGGACCCTAAGAAGTACGGCGGCTTCGACAGCCCCACCGTGGCCTATTCTGTGCTGGTGGTGGCC
AAAGTGGAAAAGGGCAAGTCCAAGAAACTGAAGAGTGTGAAAGAGCTGCTGGGGATCACCATCATGGAAA
GAAGCAGCTTCGAGAAGAATCCCATCGACTTTCTGGAAGCCAAGGGCTACAAAGAAGTGAAAAAGGACCT
GATCATCAAGCTGCCTAAGTACTCCCTGTTCGAGCTGGAAAACGGCCGGAAGAGAATGCTGGCCTCTGCC
GGCGAACTGCAGAAGGGAAACGAACTGGCCCTGCCCTCCAAATATGTGAACTTCCTGTACCTGGCCAGCC
ACTATGAGAAGCTGAAGGGCTCCCCCGAGGATAATGAGCAGAAACAGCTGTTTGTGGAACAGCACAAGCA
CTACCTGGACGAGATCATCGAGCAGATCAGCGAGTTCTCCAAGAGAGTGATCCTGGCCGACGCTAATCTG
GACAAAGTGCTGTCCGCCTACAACAAGCACCGGGATAAGCCCATCAGAGAGCAGGCCGAGAATATCATCC
ACCTGTTTACCCTGACCAATCTGGGAGCCCCTGCCGCCTTCAAGTACTTTGACACCACCATCGACCGGAA
GAGGTACACCAGCACCAAAGAGGTGCTGGACGCCACCCTGATCCACCAGAGCATCACCGGCCTGTACGAG
ACACGGATCGACCTGTCTCAGCTGGGAGGCGACAAGCGACCTGCCGCCACAAAGAAGGCTGGACAGGCTA
AGAAGAAGAAAGATTACAAAGACGATGACGATAAGGGATCCGGCGCAACAAACTTCTCTCTGCTGAAACA
AGCCGGAGATGTCGAAGAGAATCCTGGACCGACCGAGTACAAGCCCACGGTGCGCCTCGCCACCCGCGAC
GACGTCCCCAGGGCCGTACGCACCCTCGCCGCCGCGTTCGCCGACTACCCCGCCACGCGCCACACCGTCG
ATCCGGACCGCCACATCGAGCGGGTCACCGAGCTGCAAGAACTCTTCCTCACGCGCGTCGGGCTCGACAT
CGGCAAGGTGTGGGTCGCGGACGACGGCGCCGCGGTGGCGGTCTGGACCACGCCGGAGAGCGTCGAAGCG
GGGGCGGTGTTCGCCGAGATCGGCCCGCGCATGGCCGAGTTGAGCGGTTCCCGGCTGGCCGCGCAGCAAC
AGATGGAAGGCCTCCTGGCGCCGCACCGGCCCAAGGAGCCCGCGTGGTTCCTGGCCACCGTCGGAGTCTC
GCCCGACCACCAGGGCAAGGGTCTGGGCAGCGCCGTCGTGCTCCCCGGAGTGGAGGCGGCCGAGCGCGCC
GGGGTGCCCGCCTTCCTGGAGACCTCCGCGCCCCGCAACCTCCCCTTCTACGAGCGGCTCGGCTTCACCG
TCACCGCCGACGTCGAGGTGCCCGAAGGACCGCGCACCTGGTGCATGACCCGCAAGCCCGGTGCCTGAAC
GCGTTAAGTCGACAATCAACCTCTGGATTACAAAATTTGTGAAAGATTGACTGGTATTCTTAACTATGTT
GCTCCTTTTACGCTATGTGGATACGCTGCTTTAATGCCTTTGTATCATGCTATTGCTTCCCGTATGGCTT
TCATTTTCTCCTCCTTGTATAAATCCTGGTTGCTGTCTCTTTATGAGGAGTTGTGGCCCGTTGTCAGGCA
ACGTGGCGTGGTGTGCACTGTGTTTGCTGACGCAACCCCCACTGGTTGGGGCATTGCCACCACCTGTCAG
CTCCTTTCCGGGACTTTCGCTTTCCCCCTCCCTATTGCCACGGCGGAACTCATCGCCGCCTGCCTTGCCC
GCTGCTGGACAGGGGCTCGGCTGTTGGGCACTGACAATTCCGTGGTGTTGTCGGGGAAATCATCGTCCTT
TCCTTGGCTGCTCGCCTGTGTTGCCACCTGGATTCTGCGCGGGACGTCCTTCTGCTACGTCCCTTCGGCC
CTCAATCCAGCGGACCTTCCTTCCCGCGGCCTGCTGCCGGCTCTGCGGCCTCTTCCGCGTCTTCGCCTTC
GCCCTCAGACGAGTCGGATCTCCCTTTGGGCCGCCTCCCCGCGTCGACTTTAAGACCAATGACTTACAAG
GCAGCTGTAGATCTTAGCCACTTTTTAAAAGAAAAGGGGGGACTGGAAGGGCTAATTCACTCCCAACGAA
GACAAGATCTGCTTTTTGCTTGTACTGGGTCTCTCTGGTTAGACCAGATCTGAGCCTGGGAGCTCTCTGG
CTAACTAGGGAACCCACTGCTTAAGCCTCAATAAAGCTTGCCTTGAGTGCTTCAAGTAGTGTGTGCCCGT
CTGTTGTGTGACTCTGGTAACTAGAGATCCCTCAGACCCTTTTAGTCAGTGTGGAAAATCTCTAGCAGGG
CCCGTTTAAACCCGCTGATCAGCCTCGACTGTGCCTTCTAGTTGCCAGCCATCTGTTGTTTGCCCCTCCC
CCGTGCCTTCCTTGACCCTGGAAGGTGCCACTCCCACTGTCCTTTCCTAATAAAATGAGGAAATTGCATC
GCATTGTCTGAGTAGGTGTCATTCTATTCTGGGGGGTGGGGTGGGGCAGGACAGCAAGGGGGAGGATTGG
GAAGACAATAGCAGGCATGCTGGGGATGCGGTGGGCTCTATGGCTTCTGAGGCGGAAAGAACCAGCTGGG
GCTCTAGGGGGTATCCCC
[124 nt withheld, positions 6949-7072]
C
[91 nt withheld, positions 7074-7164]
A
[49 nt withheld, positions 7166-7214]
CCTTTGACGTTGGAGTCCACGTTCTTT
[37 nt withheld, positions 7242-7278]
ACCCTATCTCGGTCTATTCTTTTGATTTATAAGGGATTTTGCCGATTTCGGCCTATTGGTTAAAAAATGA
GCTGATTTAACAAAAATTTAACGCGAATTAATTCTGTGGAATGTGTGTCAGTTAGGGTGTGGAAAGTCCC
CAGGCTCCCCAGCAGGCAGAAGTATGCAAAGCATGCATCTCAATTAGTCAGCAACCAGGTGTGGAAAGTC
CCCAGGCTCCCCAGCAGGCAGAAGTATGCAAAGCATGCATCTCAATTAGTCAGCAACCATAGTCCCGCCC
CTAACTCCGCCCATCCCGCCCCTAACTCCGCCCAGTTCCGCCCATTCTCCGCCCCATGGCTGACTAATTT
TTTTTATTTATGCAGAGGCCGAGGCCGCCTCTGCCTCTGAGCTATTCCAGAAGTAGTGAGGAGGCTTTTT
TGGAGGCCTAGGCTTTTGCAAAAAGCTCCCGGGAGCTTGTATATCCATTTTCGGATCTGATCAGCACGTG
TTGACAATTAATCATCGGCATAGTATATCGGCATAGTATAATACGACAAGGTGAGGAACTAAACCATGGC
CAAGTTGACCAGTGCCGTTCCGGTGCTCACCGCGCGCGACGTCGCCGGAGCGGTCGAGTTCTGGACCGAC
CGGCTCGGGTTCTCCCGGGACTTCGTGGAGGACGACTTCGCCGGTGTGGTCCGGGACGACGTGACCCTGT
TCATCAGCGCGGTCCAGGACCAGGTGGTGCCGGACAACACCCTGGCCTGGGTGTGGGTGCGCGGCCTGGA
CGAGCTGTACGCCGAGTGGTCGGAGGTCGTGTCCACGAACTTCCGGGACGCCTCCGGGCCGGCCATGACC
GAGATCGGCGAGCAGCCGTGGGGGCGGGAGTTCGCCCTGCGCGACCCGGCCGGCAACTGCGTGCACTTCG
TGGCCGAGGAGCAGGACTGACACGTGCTACGAGATTTCGATTCCACCGCCGCCTTCTATGAAAGGTTGGG
CTTCGGAATCGTTTTCCGGGACGCCGGCTGGATGATCCTCCAGCGCGGGGATCTCATGCTGGAGTTCTTC
GCCCACCCCAACTTGTTTATTGCAGCTTATAATGGTTACAAATAAAGCAATAGCATCACAAATTTCACAA
ATAAAGCATTTTTTTCACTGCATTCTAGTTGTGGTTTGTCCAAACTCATCAATGTATCTTATCATGTCTG
TATACCGTCGACCTCTAGCTAGAGCTTGGCGTAATCATGGTCATAGCTGTTTCCTGTGTGAAATTGTTAT
CCGCTCACAATTCCACACAACATACGAGCCGGAAGCATAAAGTGTAAAGCCTGGGGTGCCTAATGAGTGA
GCTAACTCACATTAATTGCGTTGCGCTCACTGCCCGCTTTCCAGTCGGGAAACCTGTCGTGCCAGCTGCA
TTAATGAATCGGCCAACGCGCGGGGAGAGGCGGTTTGCGTATTGGGCGCTCTTCCGCTTCCTCGCTCACT
GACTCGCTGCGCTCGGTCGTTCGGCTGCGGCGAGCGGTATCAGCTCACTCAAAGGCGGTAATACGGTTAT
CCACAGAATCAGGGGATAACGCAGGAAAGAACATGTGAGCAAAAGGCCAGCAAAAGGCCAGGAACCGTAA
AAAGGCCGCGTTGCTGGCGTTTTTCCATAGGCTCCGCCCCCCTGACGAGCATCACAAAAATCGACGCTCA
AGTCAGAGGTGGCGAAACCCGACAGGACTATAAAGATACCAGGCGTTTCCCCCTGGAAGCTCCCTCGTGC
GCTCTCCTGTTCCGACCCTGCCGCTTACCGGATACCTGTCCGCCTTTCTCCCTTCGGGAAGCGTGGCGCT
TTCTCATAGCTCACGCTGTAGGTATCTCAGTTCGGTGTAGGTCGTTCGCTCCAAGCTGGGCTGTGTGCAC
GAACCCCCCGTTCAGCCCGACCGCTGCGCCTTATCCGGTAACTATCGTCTTGAGTCCAACCCGGTAAGAC
ACGACTTATCGCCACTGGCAGCAGCCACTGGTAACAGGATTAGCAGAGCGAGGTATGTAGGCGGTGCTAC
AGAGTTCTTGAAGTGGTGGCCTAACTACGGCTACACTAGAAGAACAGTATTTGGTATCTGCGCTCTGCTG
AAGCCAGTTACCTTCGGAAAAAGAGTTGGTAGCTCTTGATCCGGCAAACAAACCACCGCTGGTAGCGGTG
GTTTTTTTGTTTGCAAGCAGCAGATTACGCGCAGAAAAAAAGGATCTCAAGAAGATCCTTTGATCTTTTC
TACGGGGTCTGACGCTCAGTGGAACGAAAACTCACGTTAAGGGATTTTGGTCATGAGATTATCAAAAAGG
ATCTTCACCTAGATCCTTTTAAATTAAAAATGAAGTTTTAAATCAATCTAAAGTATATATGAGTAAACTT
GGTCTGACAGTTACCAATGCTTAATCAGTGAGGCACCTATCTCAGCGATCTGTCTATTTCGTTCATCCAT
AGTTGCCTGACTCCCCGTCGTGTAGATAACTACGATACGGGAGGGCTTACCATCTGGCCCCAGTGCTGCA
ATGATACCGCGAGACCCACGCTCACCGGCTCCAGATTTATCAGCAATAAACCAGCCAGCCGGAAGGGCCG
AGCGCAGAAGTGGTCCTGCAACTTTATCCGCCTCCATCCAGTCTATTAATTGTTGCCGGGAAGCTAGAGT
AAGTAGTTCGCCAGTTAATAGTTTGCGCAACGTTGTTGCCATTGCTACAGGCATCGTGGTGTCACGCTCG
TCGTTTGGTATGGCTTCATTCAGCTCCGGTTCCCAACGATCAAGGCGAGTTACATGATCCCCCATGTTGT
GCAAAAAAGCGGTTAGCTCCTTCGGTCCTCCGATCGTTGTCAGAAGTAAGTTGGCCGCAGTGTTATCACT
CATGGTTATGGCAGCACTGCATAATTCTCTTACTGTCATGCCATCCGTAAGATGCTTTTCTGTGACTGGT
GAGTACTCAACCAAGTCATTCTGAGAATAGTGTATGCGGCGACCGAGTTGCTCTTGCCCGGCGTCAATAC
GGGATAATACCGCGCCACATAGCAGAACTTTAAAAGTGCTCATCATTGGAAAACGTTCTTCGGGGCGAAA
ACTCTCAAGGATCTTACCGCTGTTGAGATCCAGTTCGATGTAACCCACTCGTGCACCCAACTGATCTTCA
GCATCTTTTACTTTCACCAGCGTTTCTGGGTGAGCAAAAACAGGAAGGCAAAATGCCGCAAAAAAGGGAA
TAAGGGCGACACGGAAATGTTGAATACTCATACTCTTCCTTTTTCAATATTATTGAAGCATTTATCAGGG
TTATTGTCTCATGAGCGGATACATATTTGAATGTATTTAGAAAAATAAACAAATAGGGGTTCCGCGCACA
TTTCCCCGAAAAGTGCCACCTGACGTCGACGGATCGGGAGATCTCCCGATCCCCTATGGTGCACTCTCAG
TACAATCTGCTCTGATGCCGCATAGTTAAGCCAGTATCTGCTCCCTGCTTGTGTGTTGGAGGTCGCTGAG
TAGTGCGCGAGCAAAATTTAAGCTACAACAAGGCAAGGCTTGACCGACAATTGCATGAAGAATCTGCTTA
GGGTTAGGCGTTTTGCGCTGCTTCGCGATGTACGGGCCAGATATACGCGTTGACATTGATTATTGACTAG
TTATTAATAGTAATCAATTACGGGGTCATTAGTTCATAGCCCATATATGGAGTTCCGCGTTACATAACTT
ACGGTAAATGGCCCGCCTGGCTGACCGCCCAACGACCCCCGCCCATTGACGTCAATAATGACGTATGTTC
CCATAGTAACGCCAATAGGGACTTTCCATTGACGTCAATGGGTGGAGTATTTACGGTAAACTGCCCACTT
GGCAGTACATCAAGTGTATCATATGCCAAGTACGCCCCCTATTGACGTCAATGACGGTAAATGGCCCGCC
TGGCATTATGCCCAGTACATGACCTTATGGGACTTTCCTACTTGGCAGTACATCTACGTATTAGTCATCG
CTATTACCATGGTGATGCGGTTTTGGCAGTACATCAATGGGCGTGGATAGCGGTTTGACTCACGGGGATT
TCCAAGTCTCCACCCCATTGACGTCAATGGGAGTTTGTTTTGGCACCAAAATCAACGGGACTTTCCAAAA
TGTCGTAACAACTCCGCCCCATTGACGCAAATGGGCGGTAGGCGTGTACGGTGGGAGGTCTATATAAGCA
GCGCGTTTTGCCTGTACTGGGTCTCTCTGGTTAGACCAGATCTGAGCCTGGGAGCTCTCTGGCTAACTAG
GGAACCCACTGCTTAAGCCTCAATAAAGCTTGCCTTGAGTGCTTCAAGTAGTGTGTGCCCGTCTGTTGTG
TGACTCTGGTAACTAGAGATCCCTCAGACCCTTTTAGTCAGTGTGGAAAATCTCTAGCAGTGGCGCCCGA
ACAGGGACTTGAAAGCGAAAGGGAAACCAGAGGAGCTCTCTCGACGCAGGACTCGGCTTGCTGAAGCGCG
CACGGCAAGAGGCGAGGGGCGGCGACTGGTGAGTACGCCAAAAATTTTGACTAGCGGAGGCTAGAAGGAG
AGAGATGGGTGCGAGAGCGTCAGTATTAAGCGGGGGAGAATTAGATCGCGATGGGAAAAAATTCGGTTAA
GGCCAGGGGGAAAGAAAAAATATAAATTAAAACATATAGTATGGGCAAGCAGGGAGCTAGAACGATTCGC
AGTTAATCCTGGCCTGTTAGAAACATCAGAAGGCTGTAGACAAATACTGGGACAGCTACAACCATCCCTT
CAGACAGGATCAGAAGAACTTAGATCATTATATAATACAGTAGCAACCCTCTATTGTGTGCATCAAAGGA
TAGAGATAAAAGACACCAAGGAAGCTTTAGACAAGATAGAGGAAGAGCAAAACAAAAGTAAGACCACCGC
ACAGCAAGCGGCCGCTGATCTTCAGACCTGGAGGAGGAGATATGAGGGACAATTGGAGAAGTGAATTATA
TAAATATAAAGTAGTAAAAATTGAACCATTAGGAGTAGCACCCACCAAGGCAAAGAGAAGAGTGGTGCAG
AGAGAAAAAAGAGCAGTGGGAATAGGAGCTTTGTTCCTTGGGTTCTTGGGAGCAGCAGGAAGCACTATGG
GCGCAGCGTCAATGACGCTGACGGTACAGGCCAGACAATTATTGTCTGGTATAGTGCAGCAGCAGAACAA
TTTGCTGAGGGCTATTGAGGCGCAACAGCATCTGTTGCAACTCACAGTCTGGGGCATCAAGCAGCTCCAG
GCAAGAATCCTGGCTGTGGAAAGATACCTAAAGGATCAACAGCTCCTGGGGATTTGGGGTTGCTCTGGAA
AACTCATTTGCACCACTGCTGTGCCTTGGAATGCTAGTTGGAGTAATAAATCTCTGGAACAGATTTGGAA
TCACACGACCTGGATGGAGTGGGACAGAGAAATTAACAATTACACAAGCTTAATACACTCCTTAATTGAA
GAATCGCAAAACCAGCAAGAAAAGAATGAACAAGAATTATTGGAATTAGATAAATGGGCAAGTTTGTGGA
ATTGGTTTAACATAACAAATTGGCTGTGGTATATAAAATTATTCATAATGATAGTAGGAGGCTTGGTAGG
TTTAAGAATAGTTTTTGCTGTACTTTCTATAGTGAATAGAGTTAGGCAGGGATATTCACCATTATCGTTT
CAGACCCACCTCCCAACCCCGAGGGGACCCGACAGGCCCGAAGGAATAGAAGAAGAAGGTGGAGA
Features (pLannotate 1.2.2; 33 found; start..end, strand, type, name):
     89..206     +  misc_feature   cPPT/CTS: central polypurine tract and central termination sequence of HIV-1
    257..497     +  promoter       U6 promoter: RNA polymerase III promoter for human U6 snRNA
    527..602     +  misc_RNA       gRNA scaffold: guide RNA scaffold for the Streptococcus pyogenes CRISPR/Cas9 system
    620..638     +  CDS            small t antigen (fragment): SV40 (simian virus 40) small t antigen
    664..875     +  promoter       EF-1α core promoter: core promoter for human elongation factor EF-1α
    900..5003    +  CDS            Cas9: Cas9 (Csn1) endonuclease from the Streptococcus pyogenes Type II CRISPR/Cas system generates RNA-guided double strand breaks in DNA
   5141..5738    +  CDS            PuroR (fragment): puromycin N-acetyltransferase; pac from Streptomyces; confers resistance to puromycin
   5754..6342    +  misc_feature   WPRE: woodchuck hepatitis virus posttranscriptional regulatory element
   6393..6412    +  misc_feature   cPPT/CTS (fragment): central polypurine tract and central termination sequence of HIV-1
   6414..6647    +  LTR            3' LTR (ΔU3): self-inactivating 3' long terminal repeat (LTR) from HIV-1
   6679..6903    +  polyA_signal   bGH poly(A) signal: bovine growth hormone polyadenylation signal
   6907..6928    +  promoter       SV40 promoter (fragment): SV40 enhancer and early promoter
   6949..7377    +  rep_origin     f1 ori (sequence partly withheld): f1 bacteriophage origin of replication; arrow indicates direction of (+) strand synthesis
   7391..7720    +  promoter       SV40 promoter: SV40 enhancer and early promoter
   7768..7815    +  promoter       EM7 promoter: synthetic bacterial promoter&nbsp
   7834..8208    +  CDS            BleoR: antibiotic-binding protein; Sh ble from Streptoalloteichus hindustanus; confers resistance to bleomycin, phleomycin, and Zeocin™
   8218..8343    +  CDS            ble (fragment): BLE_KLEPN - Experimental evidence at protein level: Swiss-Prot protein existence level 1. Binding protein with a strong affinity to the bleomycin family of antibiotics. Binds to CL990; an antimitotic-antibiotic compound. From Klebsiella pneumoniae.
   8338..8459    +  polyA_signal   SV40 poly(A) signal: SV40 polyadenylation signal
   8530..8552    -  protein_bind   lac operator (fragment): The lac repressor binds to the lac operator to inhibit transcription in E. coli. This inhibition can be relieved by adding lactose or isopropyl-β-D-thiogalactopyranoside (IPTG). lac repressor encoded by lacI
   8556..8586    -  promoter       lac promoter: promoter for the E. coli lac operon
   8601..8622    -  protein_bind   CAP binding site: CAP binding activates transcription in the presence of cAMP. E. coli catabolite activator protein
   8635..8727    -  CDS            lacI (fragment): lac repressor; lacI; The lac repressor binds to the lac operator to inhibit transcription in E. coli. This inhibition can be relieved by adding lactose or isopropyl-β-D-thiogalactopyranoside (IPTG).
   8910..9498    -  rep_origin     ori: high-copy-number ColE1/pMB1/pBR322/pUC origin of replication
   9669..10529   -  CDS            AmpR: β-lactamase; bla; confers resistance to ampicillin, carbenicillin, and related antibiotics
  10530..10634   -  promoter       AmpR promoter: bla
  10693..10745   -  misc_feature   bom (fragment): basis of mobility region from pBR322
  10900..11279   +  enhancer       CMV enhancer: human cytomegalovirus immediate early enhancer
  11280..11479   +  promoter       CMV promoter: human cytomegalovirus (CMV) immediate early promoter
  11497..11677   +  LTR            5' LTR (truncated): truncated 5' long terminal repeat (LTR) from HIV-1
  11724..11849   +  misc_feature   HIV-1 Ψ: packaging signal of human immunodeficiency virus type 1
  11833..12196   +  CDS            HIV-1 gag (fragment): gag protein from human immunodeficiency virus 1; gag
  12342..12575   +  misc_feature   RRE: The Rev response element (RRE) of HIV-1 allows for Rev-dependent mRNA export from the nucleus to the cytoplasm.
  12952..39      +  CDS            Rev (fragment) (across the origin): human immunodeficiency virus 1 (HIV-1) Rev protein; rev; enhances nuclear export of unspliced and incompletely spliced viral mRNAs
