[The description below was written by a language model from this plasmid's Addgene catalogue record and pLannotate feature annotations shown in this document.]
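Description:
sgMAPKAP1_2 is a lentiviral CRISPR-Cas9 plasmid built on the lentiCRISPRv2 backbone that carries a single guide RNA directed against the human MAPKAP1 gene, which encodes SIN1, a component associated with mTORC2. It is an all-in-one design. A human U6 RNA polymerase III promoter drives the 20-nt spacer fused to the Streptococcus pyogenes gRNA scaffold. Immediately downstream, an EF-1α core promoter drives S. pyogenes Cas9, followed by a puromycin N-acetyltransferase coding region in the same orientation with no promoter of its own annotated, so transduced mammalian cells can be selected with puromycin. A WPRE follows the cassette to enhance transcript stability and expression.

The viral framework is that of a self-inactivating HIV-1 vector. A CMV enhancer/promoter precedes the truncated 5' LTR to drive genomic RNA production in packaging cells. It is followed by the Ψ packaging signal with a gag fragment, the RRE for Rev-dependent nuclear export, a cPPT/CTS and a ΔU3 3' LTR, with a bGH polyadenylation signal beyond it. Outside the LTRs, the plasmid carries a high-copy ColE1/pUC origin and ampicillin resistance for propagation in E. coli, an f1 origin, and an SV40/EM7-driven bleomycin/Zeocin resistance cassette.

Two full-length sequence records are annotated, one from the depositor and one from repository sequencing. They differ by 15 nt in length and in their numbering start point, but they show the same set and order of features. The construct is intended for knocking out MAPKAP1 in human cells after lentiviral delivery, and the associated publication concerns mTORC2 assembly and mTORC2-dependent tumour growth.
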