Addgene plasmid #124911: sgMAPKAP1_2
Purpose: Targeting human MAPKAP1 (SIN1) gene by CRISPR-Cas9
Depositing lab: Jin Chen. Depositing organization: Vanderbilt University. Publication: Disruption of the Scaffolding Function of mLST8 Selectively Inhibits mTORC2 Assembly and Function and Suppresses mTORC2-Dependent Tumor Growth In Vivo. Hwang Y, Kim LC, Song W, Edwards DN, Cook RS, Chen J. Cancer Res. 2019 Jul 1;79(13):3178-3184. doi: 10.1158/0008-5472.CAN-18-3658. Epub 2019 May 13. PubMed 31085701.
Backbone
  Vector backbone: lentiCRISPRv2
  Vector type: Lentiviral, CRISPR
  Selectable markers: Puromycin
Growth in bacteria
  Bacterial resistance: Ampicillin, 100 μg/mL
  Growth temperature: 30°C
  Growth strain: NEB Stable
  Copy number: High Copy
Gene/Insert
  Gene/Insert name: MAPKAP1 (alt names: SIN1; mSIN1)
  gRNA/shRNA sequence: TGACACGGGAATGTGTGAGA
  Species: H. sapiens (human)
  Entrez Gene: MAPKAP1 (a.k.a. JC310, MIP1, SIN1, SIN1b, SIN1g)
  Cloning method: Restriction Enzyme; 5′ cloning site Unknown (unknown if destroyed); 3′ cloning site Unknown (unknown if destroyed)
  Sequencing primers: 5′ hU6-F
Terms and licenses: Academic/Nonprofit Terms; Industry Terms: Not Available to Industry
How to cite: sgMAPKAP1_2 was a gift from Jin Chen (Addgene plasmid # 124911 ; http://n2t.net/addgene:124911 ; RRID:Addgene_124911)
